Addgene plasmid #189963: H6GB1-CITED2(216-269APAA) + CBP TAZ1(340-439)
Purpose: Coexpression of CBP TAZ1 and CITED2 in E coli
Depositing lab: Peter Wright. Depositing organization: Scripps California (The Scripps Research Institute). Publication: Multivalency enables unidirectional switch-like competition between intrinsically disordered proteins. Berlow RB, Dyson HJ, Wright PE. Proc Natl Acad Sci U S A. 2022 Jan 18;119(3). pii: 2117338119. doi: 10.1073/pnas.2117338119. PubMed 35012986.
Backbone
  Vector backbone: pET21a
  Backbone manufacturer: Novagen
  Backbone size w/o insert (bp): 5500
  Total vector size (bp): 6300
  Vector type: Bacterial Expression
Growth in bacteria
  Bacterial resistance: Ampicillin, 100 μg/mL
  Growth temperature: 37°C
  Growth strain: DH5alpha
  Copy number: Low Copy
Gene/Insert 1
  Gene/Insert name: CITED2 (216-269)
  Species: H. sapiens (human)
  Insert size (bp): 165
  Mutation: L243A, E245A, L246A
  Entrez Gene: CITED2 (a.k.a. ASD8, MRG-1, MRG1, P35SRJ, VSD2)
  Promoter: t7
  Cloning method: Restriction Enzyme; 5′ cloning site NdeI (not destroyed); 3′ cloning site BamHI (not destroyed)
  Sequencing primers: 5′ T7; 3′ T7
Gene/Insert 2
  Gene/Insert name: CBP TAZ1 (340-439) (alt name: CBP CH1)
  Species: M. musculus (mouse)
  Entrez Gene: Crebbp (a.k.a. CBP, CBP/p300, KAT3A, p300/CBP)
  Promoter: t7
  Cloning method: Restriction Enzyme; 5′ cloning site NcoI (not destroyed); 3′ cloning site HindIII (not destroyed)
  Sequencing primers: 5′ t7; 3′ t7
Terms and licenses: Academic/Nonprofit Terms; Industry Terms: Not Available to Industry
How to cite: H6GB1-CITED2(216-269APAA) + CBP TAZ1(340-439) was a gift from Peter Wright (Addgene plasmid # 189963 ; http://n2t.net/addgene:189963 ; RRID:Addgene_189963)
