[The description below was written by a language model from this plasmid's Addgene catalogue record and pLannotate feature annotations shown in this document.]
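Description:
H6GB1-CITED2(216-269APAA) + CBP TAZ1(340-439) is a bacterial coexpression plasmid built on the pET21a backbone for producing two interacting protein fragments together in E. coli. It is propagated through a pBR322-type origin accompanied by the rop gene and bom region, consistent with the low copy number listed, and is selected with ampicillin via the β-lactamase gene. An f1 origin, the lacI repressor gene with its own promoter, and non-functional remnants of the tetracycline resistance gene are also carried over from the backbone.

The annotated sequence shows a single T7 promoter with an adjacent lac operator, followed by two open reading frames that each have their own T7 gene 10 ribosome binding site, and one T7 terminator. This indicates a bicistronic arrangement in which both proteins are translated from one IPTG-inducible transcript, although the catalogue lists a T7 promoter for each insert. The first cistron encodes a hexahistidine tag and the streptococcal protein G B1 domain (GB1, a solubility and expression-enhancing fusion partner) joined to residues 216–269 of human CITED2, carrying the L243A, E245A and L246A substitutions that give the "APAA" name. The annotation tool matched this segment to the mouse orthologue, whereas the catalogue states human. The second cistron encodes the TAZ1 (CH1) domain of mouse CBP, residues 340–439. The vector's C-terminal His-tag sequence lies downstream of it, but the record does not state whether it is in frame or translated.

Coexpression lets the intrinsically disordered CITED2 activation domain fold onto TAZ1 as the two are made. The associated work concerns competition between disordered proteins, for which this mutant would serve as a binding-motif variant.
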