Features (pLannotate 1.2.2; 23 found; start..end, strand, type, name):
     35..56      -  protein_bind   CAP binding site: CAP binding activates transcription in the presence of cAMP. E. coli catabolite activator protein
     69..1151    -  CDS            lacI: lac repressor; lacI; The lac repressor binds to the lac operator to inhibit transcription in E. coli. This inhibition can be relieved by adding lactose or isopropyl-β-D-thiogalactopyranoside (IPTG).
   1152..1229    -  promoter       lacI promoter: lacI
   1237..1516    -  CDS            TcR (fragment): tetracycline efflux protein; tet; confers resistance to tetracycline
   1538..1556    +  promoter       T7 promoter: promoter for bacteriophage T7 RNA polymerase
   1557..1581    +  protein_bind   lac operator: The lac repressor binds to the lac operator to inhibit transcription in E. coli. This inhibition can be relieved by adding lactose or isopropyl-β-D-thiogalactopyranoside (IPTG). lac repressor encoded by lacI
   1596..1618    +  RBS            RBS: efficient ribosome binding site from bacteriophage T7 gene 10 (Olins and Rangwala, 1989)
   1631..1647    +  CDS            capTEV™ (fragment): composite tag for in vivo biotinylation, TEV protease cleavage, and 6xHis tagging
   1661..1825    +  CDS            spg (fragment) (sequence withheld): SPG1_STRSG - Experimental evidence at protein level: Swiss-Prot protein existence level 1. Binds to the constant Fc region of IgG with high affinity. From Streptococcus sp. group G.
   1877..2038    +  CDS            Cited2 (fragment): CITE2_MOUSE - Also known as Mrg1, Msg2. Experimental evidence at protein level: Swiss-Prot protein existence level 1. Transcriptional coactivator of the p300/CBP-mediated transcription complex. Acts as a bridge, linking TFAP2 transcription factors and the p300/CBP transcriptional coactivator complex in order to stimulate TFAP2-mediated transcriptional activation. Positively regulates TGF-beta signaling through its association with the SMAD/p300/CBP-mediated transcriptional coactivator complex. Stimulates the peroxisome proliferator-activated receptors PPARA transcriptional activity. Enhances e
   2064..2086    +  RBS            RBS: efficient ribosome binding site from bacteriophage T7 gene 10 (Olins and Rangwala, 1989)
   2093..2395    +  CDS            Crebbp (fragment): CBP_MOUSE - Also known as Cbp. Experimental evidence at protein level: Swiss-Prot protein existence level 1. Acetylates histones, giving a specific tag for transcriptional activation (By similarity). Also acetylates non-histone proteins, like DDX21, FBL, IRF2, MAFG, NCOA3, POLR1E/PAF53 and FOXO1 (PubMed:10207073, PubMed:11701890, PubMed:16287980, PubMed:15220471). Binds specifically to phosphorylated CREB and enhances its transcriptional activity toward cAMP-responsive genes (By similarity). Acts as a coactivator of ALX1 (By similarity). Acts as a circadian transcriptional coactivator which en
   2423..2440    +  CDS            9xHis (fragment): 9xHis affinity tag
   2450..2499    +  CDS            SET1 (fragment): solubility-enhancement tag derived from T7 phage gene 10B
   2507..2554    +  terminator     T7 terminator: transcription terminator for bacteriophage T7 RNA polymerase
   2591..3019    +  rep_origin     f1 ori (sequence partly withheld): f1 bacteriophage origin of replication; arrow indicates direction of (+) strand synthesis
   3072..3176    +  promoter       AmpR promoter: bla
   3177..4037    +  CDS            AmpR: β-lactamase; bla; confers resistance to ampicillin, carbenicillin, and related antibiotics
   4208..4796    +  rep_origin     ori: high-copy-number ColE1/pMB1/pBR322/pUC origin of replication
   4982..5121    -  misc_feature   bom: basis of mobility region from pBR322
   5223..5414    -  CDS            rop: Rop protein, which maintains plasmids at low copy number; rop
   5431..5811    +  CDS            YPB1_ECOLX: Protein predicted: Swiss-Prot protein existence level 4. From Escherichia coli.
   5883..20      -  CDS            TcR (fragment) (across the origin): tetracycline efflux protein; tet; confers resistance to tetracycline
>Addgene plasmid #189963 | H6GB1-CITED2(216-269APAA) + CBP TAZ1(340-439) | addgene full sequence | sequence record 378015 | Addgene NGS Result
CTCTCAAGGGCATCGGTCGAGATCCCGGTGCCTAATGAGTGAGCTAACTTACATTAATTGCGTTGCGCTC
ACTGCCCGCTTTCCAGTCGGGAAACCTGTCGTGCCAGCTGCATTAATGAATCGGCCAACGCGCGGGGAGA
GGCGGTTTGCGTATTGGGCGCCAGGGTGGTTTTTCTTTTCACCAGTGAGACGGGCAACAGCTGATTGCCC
TTCACCGCCTGGCCCTGAGAGAGTTGCAGCAAGCGGTCCACGCTGGTTTGCCCCAGCAGGCGAAAATCCT
GTTTGATGGTGGTTAACGGCGGGATATAACATGAGCTGTCTTCGGTATCGTCGTATCCCACTACCGAGAT
ATCCGCACCAACGCGCAGCCCGGACTCGGTAATGGCGCGCATTGCGCCCAGCGCCATCTGATCGTTGGCA
ACCAGCATCGCAGTGGGAACGATGCCCTCATTCAGCATTTGCATGGTTTGTTGAAAACCGGACATGGCAC
TCCAGTCGCCTTCCCGTTCCGCTATCGGCTGAATTTGATTGCGAGTGAGATATTTATGCCAGCCAGCCAG
ACGCAGACGCGCCGAGACAGAACTTAATGGGCCCGCTAACAGCGCGATTTGCTGGTGACCCAATGCGACC
AGATGCTCCACGCCCAGTCGCGTACCGTCTTCATGGGAGAAAATAATACTGTTGATGGGTGTCTGGTCAG
AGACATCAAGAAATAACGCCGGAACATTAGTGCAGGCAGCTTCCACAGCAATGGCATCCTGGTCATCCAG
CGGATAGTTAATGATCAGCCCACTGACGCGTTGCGCGAGAAGATTGTGCACCGCCGCTTTACAGGCTTCG
ACGCCGCTTCGTTCTACCATCGACACCACCACGCTGGCACCCAGTTGATCGGCGCGAGATTTAATCGCCG
CGACAATTTGCGACGGCGCGTGCAGGGCCAGACTGGAGGTGGCAACGCCAATCAGCAACGACTGTTTGCC
CGCCAGTTGTTGTGCCACGCGGTTGGGAATGTAATTCAGCTCCGCCATCGCCGCTTCCACTTTTTCCCGC
GTTTTCGCAGAAACGTGGCTGGCCTGGTTCACCACGCGGGAAACGGTCTGATAAGAGACACCGGCATACT
CTGCGACATCGTATAACGTTACTGGTTTCACATTCACCACCCTGAATTGACTCTCTTCCGGGCGCTATCA
TGCCATACCGCGAAAGGTTTTGCGCCATTCGATGGTGTCCGGGATCTCGACGCTCTCCCTTATGCGACTC
CTGCATTAGGAAGCAGCCCAGTAGTAGGTTGAGGCCGTTGAGCACCGCCGCCGCAAGGAATGGTGCATGC
AAGGAGATGGCGCCCAACAGTCCCCCGGCCACGGGGCCTGCCACCATACCCACGCCGAAACAAGCGCTCA
TGAGCCCGAAGTGGCGAGCCCGATCTTCCCCATCGGTGATGTCGGCGATATAGGCGCCAGCAACCGCACC
TGTGGCGCCGGTGATGCCGGCCACGATGCGTCCGGCGTAGAGGATCGAGATCTCGATCCCGCGAAATTAA
TACGACTCACTATAGGGGAATTGTGAGCGGATAACAATTCCCCTCTAGAAATAATTTTGTTTAACTTTAA
GAAGGAGATATACCATGGGCCATCATCATCATCATCACAGCAGCGGC
[168 nt withheld, positions 1658-1825]
GAATTCAGCAGCGGCAGCAGCGGCCTGGTTCCGCGTGGTTCCCATATGTCCAATGTCATAGACACTGATT
TCATCGACGAGGAAGTTCTTATGTCCTTGGTGATAGAAATGGGTTTGGACCGCATCAAGGAGGCGCCCGC
GGCGTGGCTGGGGCAAAACGAGTTTGATTTTATGACGGACTTCGTGTGCAAACAGCAGCCCAGCAGAGTG
AGCTAATAGGATCCCCTCTAGAAATAATTTTGTTTAACTTTAAGAAGGAGATATACCATGGCAACAGGCC
CCACAGCAGACCCTGAAAAACGCAAACTGATACAGCAGCAGCTGGTTCTACTGCTTCATGCCCACAAATG
TCAGAGACGAGAGCAAGCAAATGGAGAGGTTCGAGCCTGTTCTCTCCCACACTGTCGAACCATGAAAAAC
GTTTTGAATCACATGACACATTGTCAGGCTGGGAAAGCCTGCCAAGTTGCCCATTGTGCATCTTCACGAC
AAATCATCTCTCATTGGAAGAACTGCACACGACATGACTGTCCTGTTTGCCTCCCTTTGAAAAATGCCAG
TGACAAGCGATAATAGAAGCTTGCGGCCGCACTCGAGCACCACCACCACCACCACTGAGATCCGGCTGCT
AACAAAGCCCGAAAGGAAGCTGAGTTGGCTGCTGCCACCGCTGAGCAATAACTAGCATAACCCCTTGGGG
CCTCTAAACGGGTCTTGAGGGGTTTTTTGCTGAAAGGAGGAACTATATCCGGATTGGCGAATGGG
[124 nt withheld, positions 2591-2714]
C
[91 nt withheld, positions 2716-2806]
A
[49 nt withheld, positions 2808-2856]
CCTTTGACGTTGGAGTCCACGTTCTTT
[37 nt withheld, positions 2884-2920]
ACCCTATCTCGGTCTATTCTTTTGATTTATAAGGGATTTTGCCGATTTCGGCCTATTGGTTAAAAAATGA
GCTGATTTAACAAAAATTTAACGCGAATTTTAACAAAATATTAACGCTTACAATTTAGGTGGCACTTTTC
GGGGAAATGTGCGCGGAACCCCTATTTGTTTATTTTTCTAAATACATTCAAATATGTATCCGCTCATGAG
ACAATAACCCTGATAAATGCTTCAATAATATTGAAAAAGGAAGAGTATGAGTATTCAACATTTCCGTGTC
GCCCTTATTCCCTTTTTTGCGGCATTTTGCCTTCCTGTTTTTGCTCACCCAGAAACGCTGGTGAAAGTAA
AAGATGCTGAAGATCAGTTGGGTGCACGAGTGGGTTACATCGAACTGGATCTCAACAGCGGTAAGATCCT
TGAGAGTTTTCGCCCCGAAGAACGTTTTCCAATGATGAGCACTTTTAAAGTTCTGCTATGTGGCGCGGTA
TTATCCCGTATTGACGCCGGGCAAGAGCAACTCGGTCGCCGCATACACTATTCTCAGAATGACTTGGTTG
AGTACTCACCAGTCACAGAAAAGCATCTTACGGATGGCATGACAGTAAGAGAATTATGCAGTGCTGCCAT
AACCATGAGTGATAACACTGCGGCCAACTTACTTCTGACAACGATCGGAGGACCGAAGGAGCTAACCGCT
TTTTTGCACAACATGGGGGATCATGTAACTCGCCTTGATCGTTGGGAACCGGAGCTGAATGAAGCCATAC
CAAACGACGAGCGTGACACCACGATGCCTGCAGCAATGGCAACAACGTTGCGCAAACTATTAACTGGCGA
ACTACTTACTCTAGCTTCCCGGCAACAATTAATAGACTGGATGGAGGCGGATAAAGTTGCAGGACCACTT
CTGCGCTCGGCCCTTCCGGCTGGCTGGTTTATTGCTGATAAATCTGGAGCCGGTGAGCGTGGGTCTCGCG
GTATCATTGCAGCACTGGGGCCAGATGGTAAGCCCTCCCGTATCGTAGTTATCTACACGACGGGGAGTCA
GGCAACTATGGATGAACGAAATAGACAGATCGCTGAGATAGGTGCCTCACTGATTAAGCATTGGTAACTG
TCAGACCAAGTTTACTCATATATACTTTAGATTGATTTAAAACTTCATTTTTAATTTAAAAGGATCTAGG
TGAAGATCCTTTTTGATAATCTCATGACCAAAATCCCTTAACGTGAGTTTTCGTTCCACTGAGCGTCAGA
CCCCGTAGAAAAGATCAAAGGATCTTCTTGAGATCCTTTTTTTCTGCGCGTAATCTGCTGCTTGCAAACA
AAAAAACCACCGCTACCAGCGGTGGTTTGTTTGCCGGATCAAGAGCTACCAACTCTTTTTCCGAAGGTAA
CTGGCTTCAGCAGAGCGCAGATACCAAATACTGTCCTTCTAGTGTAGCCGTAGTTAGGCCACCACTTCAA
GAACTCTGTAGCACCGCCTACATACCTCGCTCTGCTAATCCTGTTACCAGTGGCTGCTGCCAGTGGCGAT
AAGTCGTGTCTTACCGGGTTGGACTCAAGACGATAGTTACCGGATAAGGCGCAGCGGTCGGGCTGAACGG
GGGGTTCGTGCACACAGCCCAGCTTGGAGCGAACGACCTACACCGAACTGAGATACCTACAGCGTGAGCT
ATGAGAAAGCGCCACGCTTCCCGAAGGGAGAAAGGCGGACAGGTATCCGGTAAGCGGCAGGGTCGGAACA
GGAGAGCGCACGAGGGAGCTTCCAGGGGGAAACGCCTGGTATCTTTATAGTCCTGTCGGGTTTCGCCACC
TCTGACTTGAGCGTCGATTTTTGTGATGCTCGTCAGGGGGGCGGAGCCTATGGAAAAACGCCAGCAACGC
GGCCTTTTTACGGTTCCTGGCCTTTTGCTGGCCTTTTGCTCACATGTTCTTTCCTGCGTTATCCCCTGAT
TCTGTGGATAACCGTATTACCGCCTTTGAGTGAGCTGATACCGCTCGCCGCAGCCGAACGACCGAGCGCA
GCGAGTCAGTGAGCGAGGAAGCGGAAGAGCGCCTGATGCGGTATTTTCTCCTTACGCATCTGTGCGGTAT
TTCACACCGCAATGGTGCACTCTCAGTACAATCTGCTCTGATGCCGCATAGTTAAGCCAGTATACACTCC
GCTATCGCTACGTGACTGGGTCATGGCTGCGCCCCGACACCCGCCAACACCCGCTGACGCGCCCTGACGG
GCTTGTCTGCTCCCGGCATCCGCTTACAGACAAGCTGTGACCGTCTCCGGGAGCTGCATGTGTCAGAGGT
TTTCACCGTCATCACCGAAACGCGCGAGGCAGCTGCGGTAAAGCTCATCAGCGTGGTCGTGAAGCGATTC
ACAGATGTCTGCCTGTTCATCCGCGTCCAGCTCGTTGAGTTTCTCCAGAAGCGTTAATGTCTGGCTTCTG
ATAAAGCGGGCCATGTTAAGGGCGGTTTTTTCCTGTTTGGTCACTGATGCCTCCGTGTAAGGGGGATTTC
TGTTCATGGGGGTAATGATACCGATGAAACGAGAGAGGATGCTCACGATACGGGTTACTGATGATGAACA
TGCCCGGTTACTGGAACGTTGTGAGGGTAAACAACTGGCGGTATGGATGCGGCGGGACCAGAGAAAAATC
ACTCAGGGTCAATGCCAGCGCTTCGTTAATACAGATGTAGGTGTTCCACAGGGTAGCCAGCAGCATCCTG
CGATGCAGATCCGGAACATAATGGTGCAGGGCGCTGACTTCCGCGTTTCCAGACTTTACGAAACACGGAA
ACCGAAGACCATTCATGTTGTTGCTCAGGTCGCAGACGTTTTGCAGCAGCAGTCGCTTCACGTTCGCTCG
CGTATCGGTGATTCATTCTGCTAACCAGTAAGGCAACCCCGCCAGCCTAGCCGGGTCCTCAACGACAGGA
GCACGATCATGCGCACCCGTGGGGCCGCCATGCCGGCGATAATGGCCTGCTTCTCGCCGAAACGTTTGGT
GGCGGGACCAGTGACGAAGGCTTGAGCGAGGGCGTGCAAGATTCCGAATACCGCAAGCGACAGGCCGATC
ATCGTCGCGCTCCAGCGAAAGCGGTCCTCGCCGAAAATGACCCAGAGCGCTGCCGGCACCTGTCCTACGA
GTTGCATGATAAAGAAGACAGTCATAAGTGCGGCGACGATAGTCATGCCCCGCGCCCACCGGAAGGAGCT
GACTGGGTTGAAGG
